>Addgene plasmid #231116 | AA509 | addgene full sequence | sequence record 458354 | Addgene NGS Result
TCGCGCGTTTCGGTGATGACGGTGAAAACCTCTGACACATGCAGCTCCCGGAGACGGTCACAGCTTGTCT
GTAAGCGGATGCCGGGAGCAGACAAGCCCGTCAGGGCGCGTCAGCGGGTGTTGGCGGGTGTCGGGGCTGG
CTTAACTATGCGGCATCAGAGCAGATTGTACTGAGAGTGCACCATATGCGGTGTGAAATACCGCACAGAT
GCGTAAGGAGAAAATACCGCATCAGGCGCCATTCGCCATTCAGGCTGCGCAACTGTTGGGAAGGGCGATC
GGTGCGGGCCTCTTCGCTATTACGCCAGCTGGCGAAAGGGGGATGTGCTGCAAGGCGATTAAGTTGGGTA
ACGCCAGGGTTTTCCCAGTCACGACGTTGTAAAACGACGGCCAGAGAATTCGAGCTCGGTACCTCGCGAA
TACATCTAGATGAAGACGGAAGCGCAACAAACTTCTCTCTGCTGAAACAAGCCGGAGATGTCGAAGAGAA
TCCTGGACCGACCGAGTACAAGCCCACGGTGCGCCTCGCCACCCGCGACGACGTCCCCAGGGCCGTACGC
ACCCTCGCCGCCGCGTTCGCCGACTACCCCGCCACGCGCCACACCGTCGATCCGGACCGCCACATCGAGC
GGGTCACCGAGCTGCAAGAACTCTTCCTCACGCGCGTCGGGCTCGACATCGGCAAGGTGTGGGTCGCGGA
CGACGGCGCCGCCGTGGCGGTCTGGACCACGCCGGAGAGCGTCGAAGCGGGGGCGGTGTTCGCCGAGATC
GGCCCGCGCATGGCCGAGTTGAGCGGTTCCCGGCTGGCAGATGTGTAGGGTAATCGGGGGTTTTAATTCA
GGTCCCGGATCCGGTGGTGGTGCAAATCAAAGAACTGCTCCTCAGTGGATGTTGCCTTTACTTCTAGCGC
AGCAACAGATGGAAGGCCTCCTGGCGCCGCACCGGCCCAAGGAGCCCGCGTGGTTCCTGGCCACCGTCGG
AGTCTCGCCCGACCACCAGGGCAAGGGTCTGGGCAGCGCCGTCGTGCTCCCCGGAGTGGAGGCGGCCGAG
CGCGCCGGGGTGCCCGCCTTCCTGGAGACCTCCGCGCCCCGCAACCTCCCCTTCTACGAGCGGCTCGGCT
TCACCGTCACCGCCGACGTCGAGGTGCCCGAAGGACCGCGCACCTGGTGCATGACCCGCAAGCCCGGTGC
CGGATCCTGATAAATTCCAGTCTTCGGAACCAAATCGGATCCCGGGCCCGTCGACTGCAGAGGCCTGCAT
GCAAGCTTGGTGTAATCATGGTCATAGCTGTTTCCTGTGTGAAATTGTTATCCGCTCACAATTCCACACA
ACATACGAGCCGGAAGCATAAAGTGTAAAGCCTGGGGTGCCTAATGAGTGAGCTAACTCACATTAATTGC
GTTGCGCTCACTGCCCGCTTTCCAGTCGGGAAACCTGTCGTGCCAGCTGCATTAATGAATCGGCCAACGC
GCGGGGAGAGGCGGTTTGCGTATTGGGCGCTCTTCCGCTTCCTCGCTCACTGACTCGCTGCGCTCGGTCG
TTCGGCTGCGGCGAGCGGTATCAGCTCACTCAAAGGCGGTAATACGGTTATCCACAGAATCAGGGGATAA
CGCAGGAAAGAACATGTGAGCAAAAGGCCAGCAAAAGGCCAGGAACCGTAAAAAGGCCGCGTTGCTGGCG
TTTTTCCATAGGCTCCGCCCCCCTGACGAGCATCACAAAAATCGACGCTCAAGTCAGAGGTGGCGAAACC
CGACAGGACTATAAAGATACCAGGCGTTTCCCCCTGGAAGCTCCCTCGTGCGCTCTCCTGTTCCGACCCT
GCCGCTTACCGGATACCTGTCCGCCTTTCTCCCTTCGGGAAGCGTGGCGCTTTCTCATAGCTCACGCTGT
AGGTATCTCAGTTCGGTGTAGGTCGTTCGCTCCAAGCTGGGCTGTGTGCACGAACCCCCCGTTCAGCCCG
ACCGCTGCGCCTTATCCGGTAACTATCGTCTTGAGTCCAACCCGGTAAGACACGACTTATCGCCACTGGC
AGCAGCCACTGGTAACAGGATTAGCAGAGCGAGGTATGTAGGCGGTGCTACAGAGTTCTTGAAGTGGTGG
CCTAACTACGGCTACACTAGAAGAACAGTATTTGGTATCTGCGCTCTGCTGAAGCCAGTTACCTTCGGAA
AAAGAGTTGGTAGCTCTTGATCCGGCAAACAAACCACCGCTGGTAGCGGTGGTTTTTTTGTTTGCAAGCA
GCAGATTACGCGCAGAAAAAAAGGATCTCAAGAAGATCCTTTGATCTTTTCTACGGGGTCTGACGCTCAG
TGGAACGAAAACTCACGTTAAGGGATTTTGGTCATGAGATTATCAAAAAGGATCTTCACCTAGATCCTTT
TAAATTAAAAATGAAGTTTTAAATCAAGCCCAATCTGAATAATGTTACAACCAATTAACCAATTCTGATT
AGAAAAACTCATCGAGCATCAAATGAAACTGCAATTTATTCATATCAGGATTATCAATACCATATTTTTG
AAAAAGCCGTTTCTGTAATGAAGGAGAAAACTCACCGAGGCAGTTCCATAGGATGGCAAGATCCTGGTAT
CGGTCTGCGATTCCGACTCGTCCAACATCAATACAACCTATTAATTTCCCCTCGTCAAAAATAAGGTTAT
CAAGTGAGAAATCACCATGAGTGACGACTGAATCCGGTGAGAATGGCAAAAGTTTATGCATTTCTTTCCA
GACTTGTTCAACAGGCCAGCCATTACGCTCGTCATCAAAATCACTCGCATCAACCAAACCGTTATTCATT
CGTGATTGCGCCTGAGCGAGACGAAATACGCGATCGCTGTTAAAAGGACAATTACAAACAGGAATCGAAT
GCAACCGGCGCAGGAACACTGCCAGCGCATCAACAATATTTTCACCTGAATCAGGATATTCTTCTAATAC
CTGGAATGCTGTTTTTCCGGGGATCGCAGTGGTGAGTAACCATGCATCATCAGGAGTACGGATAAAATGC
TTGATGGTCGGAAGAGGCATAAATTCCGTCAGCCAGTTTAGTCTGACCATCTCATCTGTAACATCATTGG
CAACGCTACCTTTGCCATGTTTCAGAAACAACTCTGGCGCATCGGGCTTCCCATACAAGCGATAGATTGT
CGCACCTGATTGCCCGACATTATCGCGAGCCCATTTATACCCATATAAATCAGCATCCATGTTGGAATTT
AATCGCGGCCTCGACGTTTCCCGTTGAATATGGCTCATAACACCCCTTGTATTACTGTTTATGTAAGCAG
ACAGTTTTATTGTTCATGATGATATATTTTTATCTTGTGCAATGTAACATCAGAGATTTTGAGACACGGG
CCAGAGCTGCA
Features (pLannotate 1.2.2; 12 found; start..end, strand, type, name):
    137..236     +  misc_feature   bom (fragment): basis of mobility region from pBR322
    242..399     -  CDS            lacZα (fragment): LacZα fragment of β-galactosidase; lacZ fragment
    500..808     +  CDS            PuroR (fragment): puromycin N-acetyltransferase; pac from Streptomyces; confers resistance to puromycin
    831..907     +  intron         SV40 intron (fragment): modified SV40 intron with splice donor and acceptor sites
    907..1191    +  CDS            PuroR (fragment): puromycin N-acetyltransferase; pac from Streptomyces alboniger; confers resistance to puromycin
   1305..1321    -  protein_bind   lac operator: The lac repressor binds to the lac operator to inhibit transcription in E. coli. This inhibition can be relieved by adding lactose or isopropyl-β-D-thiogalactopyranoside (IPTG). lac repressor encoded by lacI
   1329..1359    -  promoter       lac promoter: promoter for the E. coli lac operon
   1374..1395    -  protein_bind   CAP binding site: CAP binding activates transcription in the presence of cAMP. E. coli catabolite activator protein
   1408..1500    -  CDS            lacI (fragment): lac repressor; lacI; The lac repressor binds to the lac operator to inhibit transcription in E. coli. This inhibition can be relieved by adding lactose or isopropyl-β-D-thiogalactopyranoside (IPTG).
   1683..2271    -  rep_origin     ori: high-copy-number ColE1/pMB1/pBR322/pUC origin of replication
   2449..3258    -  CDS            KanR: aminoglycoside phosphotransferase; aph(3')-Ia; confers resistance to kanamycin in bacteria or G418 (Geneticin®) in eukaryotes
   3365..35      +  CDS            rop (fragment) (across the origin): Rop protein, which maintains plasmids at low copy number; rop
