[The description below was written by a language model from this plasmid's Addgene catalogue record and pLannotate feature annotations shown in this document.]
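Description:
AA509 is a small (about 3.4 kb) high-copy bacterial plasmid built on the pUC57-Kan_v1 backbone that serves as a storage vector for one module of the Fragmid modular cloning system, filed under the "2A Selection" class of fragments. It replicates in E. coli through a ColE1/pUC-type origin and is selected with kanamycin via an aph(3')-Ia (KanR) cassette. The remaining backbone annotations are remnants of the pUC cloning region and its ancestry: a partial lacZα fragment, lac promoter, lac operator and CAP binding site, plus short fragments of lacI, rop and the pBR322 bom region. None of these are part of the functional payload.

The synthetic insert, PuroN'-intron-PuroC', is a puromycin N-acetyltransferase (pac) coding sequence split into an N-terminal and a C-terminal portion, with an intervening sequence annotated as a fragment of a modified SV40 intron carrying splice donor and acceptor sites. According to the stated purpose, this intron is designed for adenine base editor (ABE) activity-based selection. This suggests that production of functional puromycin resistance is made to depend on ABE editing within the intron, so that cells with active editing can be enriched. However, the record does not spell out which position is edited or how splicing is affected. No promoter, 2A peptide or polyadenylation signal is annotated within the fragment, consistent with its role as a part to be assembled with other Fragmid modules into a complete mammalian expression or CRISPR vector rather than used on its own. The associated work concerns improving base editor mutational scanning screens.
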