Addgene plasmid #231116: AA509
Purpose: Fragmid fragment: (2A Selection) ABE activity-based selection intron
Depositing lab: John Doench & David Root. Depositing organization: Broad Institute. Publication: Activity-based selection for enhanced base editor mutational scanning. Kaplan EG, Steger RJ, Shah ST, Drepanos LM, Griffith AL, Reint G, Doench JG. Nat Genet. 2025 Nov;57(11):2920-2929. doi: 10.1038/s41588-025-02366-0. Epub 2025 Oct 14. PubMed 41087678.
Backbone
  Vector backbone: pUC57-Kan_v1
  Vector type: Bacterial Expression, CRISPR
Growth in bacteria
  Bacterial resistance: Kanamycin, 50 μg/mL
  Growth temperature: 37°C
  Growth strain: DH5alpha
  Copy number: High Copy
Gene/Insert
  Gene/Insert name: PuroN'-intron-PuroC'
  Species: Synthetic
  Cloning method: Gene Synthesis
Terms and licenses: Academic/Nonprofit Terms; Industry Terms: Not Available to Industry
Depositor comments: Please visit https://doi.org/10.1101/2024.11.12.622254 for bioRxiv preprint.
How to cite: AA509 was a gift from John Doench & David Root (Addgene plasmid # 231116 ; http://n2t.net/addgene:231116 ; RRID:Addgene_231116)
